>Addgene plasmid #63622 | pQE-WT-CTGA-R13-AKSRV | depositor full sequence | sequence record 105987 | full seq
CTCGAGAAATCATAAAAAATTTATTTGCTTTGTGAGCGGATAACAATTATAATAGATTCAATTGTGAGCG
GATAACAATTTCACACAGAATTCATTAAAGAGGAGAAATTAACTATGAGAGGATCGCATCACCATCACCA
TCACGGATCCAACACGATTAACATCGCTAAGAACGACTTCTCTGACATCGAACTGGCTGCTATCCCGTTC
AACACTCTGGCTGACCATTACGGTGAGCGTTTAGCTCGCGAACAGTTGGCCCTTGAGCATGAGTCTTACG
AGATGGGTGAAGCACGCTTCCGCAAGATGTTTGAGCGTCAACTTAAAGCTGGTGAGGTTGCGGATAACGC
TGCCGCCAAGCCTCTCATCACTACCCTACTCCCTAAGATGATTGCACGCATCAACGACTGGTTTGAGGAA
GTGAAAGCTAAGCGCGGCAAGCGCCCGACAGCCTTCCAGTTCCTGCAAGAAATCAAGCCGGAAGCCGTAG
CGTACATCACCATTAAGACCACTCTGGCTTGCCTAACCAGTGCTGACAATACAACCGTTCAGGCTGTAGC
AAGCGCAATCGGTCGGGCCATTGAGGACGAGGCTCGCTTCGGTCGTATCCGTGACCTTGAAGCTAAGCAC
TTCAAGAAAAACGTTGAGGAACAACTCAACAAGCGCGTAGGGCACGTCTACAAGAAAGCATTTATGCAAG
TTGTCGAGGCTGACATGCTCTCTAAGGGTCTACTCGGTGGCGAGGCGTGGTCTTCGTGGCATAAGGAAGA
CTCTATTCATGTAGGAGTACGCTGCATCGAGATGCTCATTGAGTCAACCGGAATGGTTAGCTTACACCGC
CAAAATGCTGGCGTAGTAGGTCAAGACTCTGAGACTATCGAACTCGCACCTGAATACGCTGAGGCTATCG
CAACCCGTGCAGGTGCGCTGGCTGGCATCTCTCCGATGTTCCAACCTTGCGTAGTTCCTCCTAAGCCGTG
GACTGGCATTACTGGTGGTGGCTATTGGGCTAACGGTCGTCGTCCTCTGGCGCTGGTGCGTACTCACAGT
AAGAAAGCACTGATGCGCTACGAAGACGTTTACATGCCTGAGGTGTACAAAGCGATTAACATTGCGCAAA
ACACCGCATGGAAAATCAACAAGAAAGTCCTAGCGGTCGCCAACGTAATCACCAAGTGGAAGCATTGTCC
GGTCGAGGACATCCCTGCGATTGAGCGTGAAGAACTCCCGATGAAACCGGAAGACATCGACATGAATCCT
GAGGCTCTCACCGCGTGGAAACGTGCTGCCGCTGCTGTGTACCGCAAGGACAAGGCTCGCAAGTCTCGCC
GTATCAGCCTTGAGTTCATGCTTGAGCAAGCCAATAAGTTTGCTAACCATAAGGCCATCTGGTTCCCTTA
CAACATGGACTGGCGCGGTCGTGTTTACGCTGTGTCAATGTTCAACCCGCAAGGTAACGATATGACCAAA
GGACTGCTTACGCTGGCGAAAGGTAAACCAATCGGTAAGGAAGGTTACTACTGGCTGAAAATCCACGGTG
CAAACTGTGCGGGTGTCGATAAGGTTCCGTTCCCTGAGCGCATCAAGTTCATTGAGGAAAACCACGAGAA
CATCATGGCTTGCGCTAAGTCTCCACTGGAGAACACTTGGTGGGCTGAGCAAGATTCTCCGTTCTGCTTC
CTTGCATTCTGCTTTGAGTACGCTGGGGTACAGCACCACGGCCTGAGCTATAACTGCTCCCTTCCGCTGG
CGTTTGACGGGTCTTGCTCTGGCATCCAGCACTTCTCCGCGATGCTCCGAGATGAGGTAGGTGGTCGCGC
GGTTAACTTGCTTCCTAGTGAAACCGTTCAGGACATCTACGGGATTGTTGCTAAGAAAGTCAACGAGATT
CTACAAGCAGACGCAATCAATGGGACCGATAACGAAGTAGTTACCGTGACCGATGAGAACACTGGTGAAA
TCTCTGAGAAAGTCAAGCTGGGCACTAAGGCACTGGCTGGTCAATGGCTGGCTTACGGTGTTACTCGCAG
TGTGACTAAGCGTTCAGTCATGACGCTGGCTTACGGGTCCAAAGAGTTCGGCTTCCGTCAACAAGTGCTG
GAAGATACCATTCAGCCAGCTATTGATTCCGGCAAGGGTCTGATGTTCACTCAGCCGAATCAGGCTGCTG
GATACATGGCTAAGCTGATTTGGGAATCTGTGAGCGTGACGGTGGTAGCTGCGGTTGAAGCAATGAACTG
GCTTAAGTCTGCTGCTAAGCTGCTGGCTGCTGAGGTCAAAGATAAGAAGACTGGAGAGATTCTTCGCAAG
CGTTGCGCTGCGCATTGGGTAACTCCTGATGGTTTCCCTGTGTGGCAGGAATACAAGAAGCCTATTAAAA
CGCGCATCTCTCTGATGTTCCTCGGTCAGTTCACCTTAAAGCCTACCATTAACACCAACAAAGATAGCGA
GATTGATGCACGCAAACAGGTGTCTGGTATCGCTCCTAACTTTGTACACAGCCAAGACGGTAGCCACCTT
CGTAAGACTGTAGTGTGGGCACACGAGAAGTACGGAATCGAATCTTTTGCACTGATTCACGACTCCTTCG
GTACCATTCCGGCTGACGCTGCGAACCTGTTCAAAGCAGTGCGCGAAACTATGGTTGACACATATGAGTC
TTGTGATGTACTGGCTGATTTCTACGACCAGTTCGCTGACCAGTTGCACGAGTCTCAATTGGACAAAATG
CCAGCACTTCCGGCTAAAGGTAACTTGAACCTCCGTGACATCTTAGAGTCGGACTTCGCGTTCGCGTAAA
AGCTTAATTAGCTGAGCTTGGACTCCTGTTGATAGATCCAGTAATGACCTCAGAACTCCATCTGGATTTG
TTCAGAACGCTCGGTTGCCGCCGGGCGTTTTTTATTGGTGAGAATCCAAGCTAGCTTGGCGAGATTTTCA
GGAGCTAAGGAAGCTAAAATGGAGAAAAAAATCACTGGATATACCACCGTTGATATATCCCAATGGCATC
GTAAAGAACATTTTGAGGCATTTCAGTCAGTTGCTCAATGTACCTATAACCAGACCGTTCAGCTGGATAT
TACGGCCTTTTTAAAGACCGTAAAGAAAAATAAGCACAAGTTTTATCCGGCCTTTATTCACATTCTTGCC
CGCCTGATGAATGCTCATCCGGAATTTCGTATGGCAATGAAAGACGGTGAGCTGGTGATATGGGATAGTG
TTCACCCTTGTTACACCGTTTTCCATGAGCAAACTGAAACGTTTTCATCGCTCTGGAGTGAATACCACGA
CGATTTCCGGCAGTTTCTACACATATATTCGCAAGATGTGGCGTGTTACGGTGAAAACCTGGCCTATTTC
CCTAAAGGGTTTATTGAGAATATGTTTTTCGTCTCAGCCAATCCCTGGGTGAGTTTCACCAGTTTTGATT
TAAACGTGGCCAATATGGACAACTTCTTCGCCCCCGTTTTCACCATGGGCAAATATTATACGCAAGGCGA
CAAGGTGCTGATGCCGCTGGCGATTCAGGTTCATCATGCCGTTTGTGATGGCTTCCATGTCGGCAGAATG
CTTAATGAATTACAACAGTACTGCGATGAGTGGCAGGGCGGGGCGTAATTTTTTTAAGGCAGTTATTGGT
GCCCTTAAACGCCTGGGGTAATGACTCTCTAGCTTGAGGCATCAAATAAAACGAAAGGCTCAGTCGAAAG
ACTGGGCCTTTCGTTTTATCTGTTGTTTGTCGGTGAACGCTCTCCTGAGTAGGACAAATCCGCCCTCTAG
ATTACGTGCAGTCGATGATAAGCTGTCAAACATGAGAATTGTGCCTAATGAGTGAGCTAACTTACATTAA
TTGCGTTGCGCTCACTGCCCGCTTTCCAGTCGGGAAACCTGTCGTGCCAGCTGCATTAATGAATCGGCCA
ACGCGCGGGGAGAGGCGGTTTGCGTATTGGGCGCCAGGGTGGTTTTTCTTTTCACCAGTGAGACGGGCAA
CAGCTGATTGCCCTTCACCGCCTGGCCCTGAGAGAGTTGCAGCAAGCGGTCCACGCTGGTTTGCCCCAGC
AGGCGAAAATCCTGTTTGATGGTGGTTAACGGCGGGATATAACATGAGCTGTCTTCGGTATCGTCGTATC
CCACTACCGAGATATCCGCACCAACGCGCAGCCCGGACTCGGTAATGGCGCGCATTGCGCCCAGCGCCAT
CTGATCGTTGGCAACCAGCATCGCAGTGGGAACGATGCCCTCATTCAGCATTTGCATGGTTTGTTGAAAA
CCGGACATGGCACTCCAGTCGCCTTCCCGTTCCGCTATCGGCTGAATTTGATTGCGAGTGAGATATTTAT
GCCAGCCAGCCAGACGCAGACGCGCCGAGACAGAACTTAATGGGCCCGCTAACAGCGCGATTTGCTGGTG
ACCCAATGCGACCAGATGCTCCACGCCCAGTCGCGTACCGTCTTCATGGGAGAAAATAATACTGTTGATG
GGTGTCTGGTCAGAGACATCAAGAAATAACGCCGGAACATTAGTGCAGGCAGCTTCCACAGCAATGGCAT
CCTGGTCATCCAGCGGATAGTTAATGATCAGCCCACTGACGCGTTGCGCGAGAAGATTGTGCACCGCCGC
TTTACAGGCTTCGACGCCGCTTCGTTCTACCATCGACACCACCACGCTGGCACCCAGTTGATCGGCGCGA
GATTTAATCGCCGCGACAATTTGCGACGGCGCGTGCAGGGCCAGACTGGAGGTGGCAACGCCAATCAGCA
ACGACTGTTTGCCCGCCAGTTGTTGTGCCACGCGGTTGGGAATGTAATTCAGCTCCGCCATCGCCGCTTC
CACTTTTTCCCGCGTTTTCGCAGAAACGTGGCTGGCCTGGTTCACCACGCGGGAAACGGTCTGATAAGAG
ACACCGGCATACTCTGCGACATCGTATAACGTTACTGGTTTCACATTCACCACCCTGAATTGACTCTCTT
CCGGGCGCTATCATGCCATACCGCGAAAGGTTTTGCACCATTCGATGGTGTCGGAATTTCGGGCAGCGTT
GGGTCCTGGCCACGGGTGCGCATGATCTAGAGCTGCCTCGCGCGTTTCGGTGATGACGGTGAAAACCTCT
GACACATGCAGCTCCCGGAGACGGTCACAGCTTGTCTGTAAGCGGATGCCGGGAGCAGACAAGCCCGTCA
GGGCGCGTCAGCGGGTGTTGGCGGGTGTCGGGGCGCAGCCATGACCCAGTCACGTAGCGATAGCGGAGTG
TATACTGGCTTAACTATGCGGCATCAGAGCAGATTGTACTGAGAGTGCACCATATGCGGTGTGAAATACC
GCACAGATGCGTAAGGAGAAAATACCGCATCAGGCGCTCTTCCGCTTCCTCGCTCACTGACTCGCTGCGC
TCGGTCGTTCGGCTGCGGCGAGCGGTATCAGCTCACTCAAAGGCGGTAATACGGTTATCCACAGAATCAG
GGGATAACGCAGGAAAGAACATGTGAGCAAAAGGCCAGCAAAAGGCCAGGAACCGTAAAAAGGCCGCGTT
GCTGGCGTTTTTCCATAGGCTCCGCCCCCCTGACGAGCATCACAAAAATCGACGCTCAAGTCAGAGGTGG
CGAAACCCGACAGGACTATAAAGATACCAGGCGTTTCCCCCTGGAAGCTCCCTCGTGCGCTCTCCTGTTC
CGACCCTGCCGCTTACCGGATACCTGTCCGCCTTTCTCCCTTCGGGAAGCGTGGCGCTTTCTCATAGCTC
ACGCTGTAGGTATCTCAGTTCGGTGTAGGTCGTTCGCTCCAAGCTGGGCTGTGTGCACGAACCCCCCGTT
CAGCCCGACCGCTGCGCCTTATCCGGTAACTATCGTCTTGAGTCCAACCCGGTAAGACACGACTTATCGC
CACTGGCAGCAGCCACTGGTAACAGGATTAGCAGAGCGAGGTATGTAGGCGGTGCTACAGAGTTCTTGAA
GTGGTGGCCTAACTACGGCTACACTAGAAGGACAGTATTTGGTATCTGCGCTCTGCTGAAGCCAGTTACC
TTCGGAAAAAGAGTTGGTAGCTCTTGATCCGGCAAACAAACCACCGCTGGTAGCGGTGGTTTTTTTGTTT
GCAAGCAGCAGATTACGCGCAGAAAAAAAGGATCTCAAGAAGATCCTTTGATCTTTTCTACGGGGTCTGA
CGCTCAGTGGAACGAAAACTCACGTTAAGGGATTTTGGTCATGGCGTTAAGGGATTTTGGTCATGAATTA
ATTCTTAGAAAAACTCATCGAGCATCAAATGAAACTGCAATTTATTCATATCAGGATTATCAATACCATA
TTTTTGAAAAAGCCGTTTCTGTAATGAAGGAGAAAACTCACCGAGGCAGTTCCATAGGATGGCAAGATCC
TGGTATCGGTCTGCGATTCCGACTCGTCCAACATCAATACAACCTATTAATTTCCCCTCGTCAAAAATAA
GGTTATCAAGTGAGAAATCACCATGAGTGACGACTGAATCCGGTGAGAATGGCAAAAGTTTATGCATTTC
TTTCCAGACTTGTTCAACAGGCCAGCCATTACGCTCGTCATCAAAATCACTCGCATCAACCAAACCGTTA
TTCATTCGTGATTGCGCCTGAGCGAGACGAAATACGCGATCGCTGTTAAAAGGACAATTACAAACAGGAA
TCGAATGCAACCGGCGCAGGAACACTGCCAGCGCATCAACAATATTTTCACCTGAATCAGGATATTCTTC
TAATACCTGGAATGCTGTTTTCCCGGGGATCGCAGTGGTGAGTAACCATGCATCATCAGGAGTACGGATA
AAATGCTTGATGGTCGGAAGAGGCATAAATTCCGTCAGCCAGTTTAGTCTGACCATCTCATCTGTAACAT
CATTGGCAACGCTACCTTTGCCATGTTTCAGAAACAACTCTGGCGCATCGGGCTTCCCATACAATCGATA
GATTGTCGCACCTGATTGCCCGACATTATCGCGAGCCCATTTATACCCATATAAATCAGCATCCATGTTG
GAATTTAATCGCGGCCTAGAGCAAGACGTTTCCCGTTGAATATGGCTCATAACACCCCTTGTATTACTGT
TTATGTAAGCAGACAGTTTTATTGTTCATGACCATGACATTAACCTATAAAAATAGGCGTATCACGAGGC
CCTTTCGTCTTCAC
Features (pLannotate 1.2.2; 16 found; start..end, strand, type, name):
     10..54      +  promoter       T5 promoter: bacteriophage T5 promoter for E. coli RNA polymerase, with embedded lac operator
     62..78      +  protein_bind   lac operator: The lac repressor binds to the lac operator to inhibit transcription in E. coli. This inhibition can be relieved by adding lactose or isopropyl-β-D-thiogalactopyranoside (IPTG). lac repressor encoded by lacI
    127..144     +  CDS            7xHis (fragment): 6xHis affinity tag
    151..2796    +  CDS            RPOL_BPT7: Experimental evidence at protein level: Swiss-Prot protein existence level 1. Highly processive DNA-dependent RNA polymerase that catalyzes the transcription of class II and class III viral genes. Recognizes a specific promoter sequence and enters first into an 'abortive phase' where very short transcripts are synthesized and released before proceeding to the processive transcription of long RNA chains. Unwinds the double-stranded DNA to expose the coding strand for templating. Participates in the initiation of viral DNA replication presumably by making primers accessible to the DNA polymerase
   2821..2915    +  terminator     lambda t0 terminator: transcription terminator from phage lambda
   2930..2958    +  promoter       cat promoter (fragment): promoter of the E. coli cat gene encoding chloramphenicol acetyltransferase
   2959..3615    +  CDS            cat: CAT_ECOLX - Experimental evidence at protein level: Swiss-Prot protein existence level 1. This enzyme is an effector of chloramphenicol resistance in bacteria. From Escherichia coli. This protein is used as a marker in many commonly used cloning vectors, such as pACYC184.
   3683..3769    +  terminator     rrnB T1 terminator: Escherichia coli rrnB; transcription terminator T1 from the E. coli rrnB gene
   3792..3809    -  promoter       tet promoter (fragment): E. coli promoter for tetracycline efflux protein gene
   3828..3849    -  protein_bind   CAP binding site: CAP binding activates transcription in the presence of cAMP. E. coli catabolite activator protein
   3862..4944    -  CDS            lacI: lac repressor; lacI; The lac repressor binds to the lac operator to inhibit transcription in E. coli. This inhibition can be relieved by adding lactose or isopropyl-β-D-thiogalactopyranoside (IPTG).
   4945..5022    -  promoter       lacIq promoter: lacI (mutant); In the lacIq allele, a single base change in the promoter boosts expression of the lacI gene about 10-fold.
   5071..5112    +  CDS            rop (fragment): Rop protein, which maintains plasmids at low copy number; rop
   5214..5354    +  misc_feature   bom: basis of mobility region from pBR322
   5540..6128    -  rep_origin     ori: high-copy-number ColE1/pMB1/pBR322/pUC origin of replication
   6235..7050    -  CDS            KanR: aminoglycoside phosphotransferase; aph(3')-Ia; confers resistance to kanamycin in bacteria or G418 (Geneticin®) in eukaryotes
