[The description below was written by a language model from this plasmid's Addgene catalogue record and pLannotate feature annotations shown in this document.]
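Description:
pQE-WT-CTGA-R13-AKSRV is a bacterial expression plasmid built on a pQE backbone that produces an engineered variant of bacteriophage T7 RNA polymerase in E. coli. It replicates from a high-copy ColE1/pMB1-type origin (a pBR322 bom region and only a fragment of rop are also annotated) and is selected with kanamycin through an aph(3')-Ia KanR gene. The feature table also shows an intact chloramphenicol acetyltransferase (cat) coding sequence preceded by a fragment of its promoter, a common remnant of pQE-type vectors. The catalogue lists only kanamycin as the selection.

The polymerase coding sequence is driven by the phage T5 promoter, which is read by the host RNA polymerase and carries lac operator sequences. A lacI gene under the stronger lacIq promoter is carried on the same plasmid. Expression is therefore repressed until it is induced with IPTG or lactose. An N-terminal polyhistidine tag lies just upstream of the polymerase reading frame, allowing metal-affinity purification, and the lambda t0 terminator follows the insert, with rrnB T1 further downstream after cat.

The insert carries eight substitutions relative to the reference T7 sequence: V725A, Q744K, L747I, N748S, R756T, Q758K, H772R and E775V. The associated publication describes directed evolution of a panel of orthogonal T7 RNA polymerase variants for in vivo or in vitro synthetic circuits, and the "CTGA" in the name presumably refers to the altered promoter variant this mutant recognises, although the record does not define this. The plasmid is suited to inducible in vivo expression of the mutant polymerase or to purifying it for in vitro transcription.
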