Addgene plasmid #63622: pQE-WT-CTGA-R13-AKSRV
Purpose: CTGA-R13-AKSRV RNAP mutant
Depositing lab: Andrew Ellington. Depositing organization: University of Texas at Austin. Publication: Directed Evolution of a Panel of Orthogonal T7 RNA Polymerase Variants for in Vivo or in Vitro Synthetic Circuitry. Meyer AJ, Ellefson JW, Ellington AD. ACS Synth Biol. 2014 Oct 7. 10.1021/sb500299c PubMed 25279711.
Backbone
  Vector backbone: pQE
  Vector type: Bacterial Expression
Growth in bacteria
  Bacterial resistance: Kanamycin, 50 μg/mL
  Growth temperature: 37°C
  Growth strain: DH10B
  Copy number: High Copy
Gene/Insert
  Gene/Insert name: CTGA-R13-AKSRV RNAP
  Species: T7 bacteriophage
  Insert size (bp): 2685
  Mutation: V725A, Q744K, L747I, N748S, R756T, Q758K, H772R, E775V
  GenBank ID: NC_001604.1 NC_001604.1
  Promoter: T5/Lac
  Cloning method: Gibson Cloning
  Sequencing primers: 5′ TTGTGAGCGGATAACAATT
Terms and licenses: Academic/Nonprofit Terms; Industry Terms
How to cite: pQE-WT-CTGA-R13-AKSRV was a gift from Andrew Ellington (Addgene plasmid # 63622 ; http://n2t.net/addgene:63622 ; RRID:Addgene_63622)
