>Addgene plasmid #63622 | pQE-WT-CTGA-R13-AKSRV | addgene partial sequence | sequence record 119949 | pENTR-R 5'-ATGGCTCATAACACCCCTTG-3'
TGACCATGACATTAACCTATAAAAATAGGCGTATCACGAGGCCCTTTCGTCTTCACCTCGAGAAATCATA
AAAAATTTATTTGCTTTGTGAGCGGATAACAATTATAATAGATTCAATTGTGAGCGGATAACAATTTCAC
ACAGAATTCATTAAAGAGGAGAAATTAACTATGAGAGGATCGCATCACCATCACCATCACGGATCCAACA
CGATTAACATCGCTAAGAACGACTTCTCTGACATCGAACTGGCTGCTATCCCGTTCAACACTCTGGCTGA
CCATTACGGTGAGCGTTTAGCTCGCGAACAGTTGGCCCTTGAGCATGAGTCTTACGAGATGGGTGAAGCA
CGCTTCCGCAAGATGTTTGAGCGTCAACTTAAAGCTGGTGAGGTTGCGGATAACGCTGCCGCCAAGCCTC
TCATCACTACCCTACTCCCTAAGATGATTGCACGCATCAACGACTGGTTTGAGGAAGTGAAAGCTAAGCG
CGGCAAGCGCCCGACAGCCTTCCAGTTCCTGCAAGAAATCAAGCCGGAAGCCGTAGCGTACATCACCATT
AAGACCACTCTGGCTTGCCTAACCAGTGCTGACAATACAACCGTTCAGGCTGTAGCAAGCGCA
