>Addgene plasmid #63622 | pQE-WT-CTGA-R13-AKSRV | addgene partial sequence | sequence record 120100 | T0term-R 5'-GCGGCAACCGAGCGTTC-3'
CTGGATCTATCAACAGGAGTCCAAGCTCAGCTAATTAAGCTTTTACGCGAACGCGAAGTCCGACTCTAAG
ATGTCACGGAGGTTCAAGTTACCTTTAGCCGGAAGTGCTGGCATTTTGTCCAATTGAGACTCGTGCAACT
GGTCAGCGAACTGGTCGTAGAAATCAGCCAGTACATCACAAGACTCATATGTGTCAACCATAGTTTCGCG
CACTGCTTTGAACAGGTTCGCAGCGTCAGCCGGAATGGTACCGAAGGAGTCGTGAATCAGTGCAAAAGAT
TCGATTCCGTACTTCTCGTGTGCCCACACTACAGTCTTACGAAGGTGGCTACCGTCTTGGCTGTGTACAA
AGTTAGGAGCGATACCAGACACCTGTTTGCGTGCATCAATCTCGCTATCTTTGTTGGTGTTAATGGTAGG
CTTTAAGGTGAACTGACCGAGGAACATCAGAGAGATGCGCGTTTTAATAGGCTTCTTGTATTCCTGCCAC
ACAGGGAAACCATCAGGAGTTACCCAATGCGCAGCGCAACGCTTGCGAAGAATCTCTCCAGTCTTCTTAT
CTTTGACCTCAGCAGCCAGCAGCTTAGCAGCAGACTTAAGCCAGTTCATTGCTTCAACCGCAGCTACCAC
CGTCACGCTCACAGATTCCCAAATCAGCTTAGCCATGTATCCAGCAGCCTGATTCGGCTGAGTGAACATC
AGACCCTTGCCGGAATCAATAGCTGGCTGAATGGTATCTTCCAGCACTTGTTGACGGAAGCCGAACTCTT
TGGACCCGTAAGCCAGCGTCATGACTGAACGCTTAGTCACACTGCGAGTAACACCGTAAGCCAGCCATTG
ACCAGCCAGTGCCTTAGTGCCCAGCTTGACTT
